>Addgene plasmid #195091 | Arp3-TagRFP | addgene full sequence | sequence record 385098 | Addgene NGS Result
TAGTTATTAATAGTAATCAATTACGGGGTCATTAGTTCATAGCCCATATATGGAGTTCCGCGTTACATAA
CTTACGGTAAATGGCCCGCCTGGCTGACCGCCCAACGACCCCCGCCCATTGACGTCAATAATGACGTATG
TTCCCATAGTAACGCCAATAGGGACTTTCCATTGACGTCAATGGGTGGAGTATTTACGGTAAACTGCCCA
CTTGGCAGTACATCAAGTGTATCATATGCCAAGTACGCCCCCTATTGACGTCAATGACGGTAAATGGCCC
GCCTGGCATTATGCCCAGTACATGACCTTATGGGACTTTCCTACTTGGCAGTACATCTACGTATTAGTCA
TCGCTATTACCATGGTGATGCGGTTTTGGCAGTACATCAATGGGCGTGGATAGCGGTTTGACTCACGGGG
ATTTCCAAGTCTCCACCCCATTGACGTCAATGGGAGTTTGTTTTGGCACCAAAATCAACGGGACTTTCCA
AAATGTCGTAACAACTCCGCCCCATTGACGCAAATGGGCGGTAGGCGTGTACGGTGGGAGGTCTATATAA
GCAGAGCTGGTTTAGTGAACCGTCAGATCCGCTAGCGCTACCGGACTCAGATCTCGAGCTCAAGCTTCGA
ATTCATGGCG
[1233 nt withheld, positions 641-1873]
TTTGGAGTCATGTCGACGGATCCACCGGTCGCCACCATGGTGTCTAAGGGCGAAGAGCTGATTAAGGAGA
ACATGCACATGAAGCTGTACATGGAGGGCACCGTGAACAACCACCACTTCAAGTGCACATCCGAGGGCGA
AGGCAAGCCCTACGAGGGCACCCAGACCATGAGAATCAAGGTGGTCGAGGGCGGCCCTCTCCCCTTCGCC
TTCGACATCCTGGCTACCAGCTTCATGTACGGCAGCAGAACCTTCATCAACCACACCCAGGGCATCCCCG
ACTTCTTTAAGCAGTCCTTCCCTGAGGGCTTCACATGGGAGAGAGTCACCACATACGAAGACGGGGGCGT
GCTGACCGCTACCCAGGACACCAGCCTCCAGGACGGCTGCCTCATCTACAACGTCAAGATCAGAGGGGTG
AACTTCCCATCCAACGGCCCTGTGATGCAGAAGAAAACACTCGGCTGGGAGGCCAACACCGAGATGCTGT
ACCCCGCTGACGGCGGCCTGGAAGGCAGAAGCGACATGGCCCTGAAGCTCGTGGGCGGGGGCCACCTGAT
CTGCAACTTCAAGACCACATACAGATCCAAGAAACCCGCTAAGAACCTCAAGATGCCCGGCGTCTACTAT
GTGGACCACAGACTGGAAAGAATCAAGGAGGCCGACAAAGAGACCTACGTCGAGCAGCACGAGGTGGCTG
TGGCCAGATACTGCGACCTCCCTAGCAAACTGGGGCACAAACTTAATTGAGCGGCCGCGACTCTAGATCA
TAATCAGCCATACCACATTTGTAGAGGTTTTACTTGCTTTAAAAAACCTCCCACACCTCCCCCTGAACCT
GAAACATAAAATGAATGCAATTGTTGTTGTTAACTTGTTTATTGCAGCTTATAATGGTTACAAATAAAGC
AATAGCATCACAAATTTCACAAATAAAGCATTTTTTTCACTGCATTCTAGTTGTGGTTTGTCCAAACTCA
TCAATGTATCTTAAGGCGTAAATTGTAAGCGTTAATATTTTGTTAAAATTCGCGTTAAATTTTTGTTAAA
TCAGCTCATTTTTTAACCAATAGGCCGAAATCGGCAAAATCCCTTATAAATCAAAAGAATAGACCGAGAT
AGGGT
[37 nt withheld, positions 2999-3035]
AAAGAACGTGGACTCCAACGTCAAAGG
[49 nt withheld, positions 3063-3111]
T
[91 nt withheld, positions 3113-3203]
G
[124 nt withheld, positions 3205-3328]
CAGGTGGCACTTTTCGGGGAAATGTGCGCGGAACCCCTATTTGTTTATTTTTCTAAATACATTCAAATAT
GTATCCGCTCATGAGACAATAACCCTGATAAATGCTTCAATAATATTGAAAAAGGAAGAGTCCTGAGGCG
GAAAGAACCAGCTGTGGAATGTGTGTCAGTTAGGGTGTGGAAAGTCCCCAGGCTCCCCAGCAGGCAGAAG
TATGCAAAGCATGCATCTCAATTAGTCAGCAACCAGGTGTGGAAAGTCCCCAGGCTCCCCAGCAGGCAGA
AGTATGCAAAGCATGCATCTCAATTAGTCAGCAACCATAGTCCCGCCCCTAACTCCGCCCATCCCGCCCC
TAACTCCGCCCAGTTCCGCCCATTCTCCGCCCCATGGCTGACTAATTTTTTTTATTTATGCAGAGGCCGA
GGCCGCCTCGGCCTCTGAGCTATTCCAGAAGTAGTGAGGAGGCTTTTTTGGAGGCCTAGGCTTTTGCAAA
GATCGATCAAGAGACAGGATGAGGATCGTTTCGCATGATTGAACAAGATGGATTGCACGCAGGTTCTCCG
GCCGCTTGGGTGGAGAGGCTATTCGGCTATGACTGGGCACAACAGACAATCGGCTGCTCTGATGCCGCCG
TGTTCCGGCTGTCAGCGCAGGGGCGCCCGGTTCTTTTTGTCAAGACCGACCTGTCCGGTGCCCTGAATGA
ACTGCAAGACGAGGCAGCGCGGCTATCGTGGCTGGCCACGACGGGCGTTCCTTGCGCAGCTGTGCTCGAC
GTTGTCACTGAAGCGGGAAGGGACTGGCTGCTATTGGGCGAAGTGCCGGGGCAGGATCTCCTGTCATCTC
ACCTTGCTCCTGCCGAGAAAGTATCCATCATGGCTGATGCAATGCGGCGGCTGCATACGCTTGATCCGGC
TACCTGCCCATTCGACCACCAAGCGAAACATCGCATCGAGCGAGCACGTACTCGGATGGAAGCCGGTCTT
GTCGATCAGGATGATCTGGACGAAGAGCATCAGGGGCTCGCGCCAGCCGAACTGTTCGCCAGGCTCAAGG
CGAGCATGCCCGACGGCGAGGATCTCGTCGTGACCCATGGCGATGCCTGCTTGCCGAATATCATGGTGGA
AAATGGCCGCTTTTCTGGATTCATCGACTGTGGCCGGCTGGGTGTGGCGGACCGCTATCAGGACATAGCG
TTGGCTACCCGTGATATTGCTGAAGAGCTTGGCGGCGAATGGGCTGACCGCTTCCTCGTGCTTTACGGTA
TCGCCGCTCCCGATTCGCAGCGCATCGCCTTCTATCGCCTTCTTGACGAGTTCTTCTGAGCGGGACTCTG
GGGTTCGAAATGACCGACCAAGCGACGCCCAACCTGCCATCACGAGATTTCGATTCCACCGCCGCCTTCT
ATGAAAGGTTGGGCTTCGGAATCGTTTTCCGGGACGCCGGCTGGATGATCCTCCAGCGCGGGGATCTCAT
GCTGGAGTTCTTCGCCCACCCTAGGGGGAGGCTAACTGAAACACGGAAGGAGACAATACCGGAAGGAACC
CGCGCTATGACGGCAATAAAAAGACAGAATAAAACGCACGGTGTTGGGTCGTTTGTTCATAAACGCGGGG
TTCGGTCCCAGGGCTGGCACTCTGTCGATACCCCACCGAGACCCCATTGGGGCCAATACGCCCGCGTTTC
TTCCTTTTCCCCACCCCACCCCCCAAGTTCGGGTGAAGGCCCAGGGCTCGCAGCCAACGTCGGGGCGGCA
GGCCCTGCCATAGCCTCAGGTTACTCATATATACTTTAGATTGATTTAAAACTTCATTTTTAATTTAAAA
GGATCTAGGTGAAGATCCTTTTTGATAATCTCATGACCAAAATCCCTTAACGTGAGTTTTCGTTCCACTG
AGCGTCAGACCCCGTAGAAAAGATCAAAGGATCTTCTTGAGATCCTTTTTTTCTGCGCGTAATCTGCTGC
TTGCAAACAAAAAAACCACCGCTACCAGCGGTGGTTTGTTTGCCGGATCAAGAGCTACCAACTCTTTTTC
CGAAGGTAACTGGCTTCAGCAGAGCGCAGATACCAAATACTGTTCTTCTAGTGTAGCCGTAGTTAGGCCA
CCACTTCAAGAACTCTGTAGCACCGCCTACATACCTCGCTCTGCTAATCCTGTTACCAGTGGCTGCTGCC
AGTGGCGATAAGTCGTGTCTTACCGGGTTGGACTCAAGACGATAGTTACCGGATAAGGCGCAGCGGTCGG
GCTGAACGGGGGGTTCGTGCACACAGCCCAGCTTGGAGCGAACGACCTACACCGAACTGAGATACCTACA
GCGTGAGCTATGAGAAAGCGCCACGCTTCCCGAAGGGAGAAAGGCGGACAGGTATCCGGTAAGCGGCAGG
GTCGGAACAGGAGAGCGCACGAGGGAGCTTCCAGGGGGAAACGCCTGGTATCTTTATAGTCCTGTCGGGT
TTCGCCACCTCTGACTTGAGCGTCGATTTTTGTGATGCTCGTCAGGGGGGCGGAGCCTATGGAAAAACGC
CAGCAACGCGGCCTTTTTACGGTTCCTGGCCTTTTGCTGGCCTTTTGCTCACATGTTCTTTCCTGCGTTA
TCCCCTGATTCTGTGGATAACCGTATTACCGCCATGCAT
Features (pLannotate 1.2.2; 15 found; start..end, strand, type, name):
     61..364     +  enhancer       CMV enhancer: human cytomegalovirus immediate early enhancer
    365..568     +  promoter       CMV promoter: human cytomegalovirus (CMV) immediate early promoter
    591..634     +  misc_feature   MCS (fragment): multiple cloning site
    635..1888    +  CDS            ACTR3 (sequence partly withheld): ARP3_BOVIN - Also known as ARP3. Experimental evidence at protein level: Swiss-Prot protein existence level 1. ATP-binding component of the Arp2/3 complex, a multiprotein complex that mediates actin polymerization upon stimulation by nucleation-promoting factor (NPF). The Arp2/3 complex mediates the formation of branched actin networks in the cytoplasm, providing the force for cell motility. Seems to contact the pointed end of the daughter actin filament. In podocytes, required for the formation of lamellipodia downstream of AVIL and PLCE1 regulation. In addition to its role in the cytoplasmic
   1910..2623    +  CDS            TagRFP: monomeric derivative of red fluorescent protein from Entacmaea quadricolor (Merzlyak et al., 2007) mammalian codon-optimized
   2639..2722    +  CDS            large T antigen (fragment): large T antigen from SV40 (simian virus 40)
   2745..2866    +  polyA_signal   SV40 poly(A) signal: SV40 polyadenylation signal
   2900..3328    -  rep_origin     f1 ori (sequence partly withheld): f1 bacteriophage origin of replication; arrow indicates direction of (+) strand synthesis
   3355..3459    +  promoter       AmpR promoter: bla
   3461..3818    +  promoter       SV40 promoter: SV40 enhancer and early promoter
   3853..4647    +  CDS            NeoR/KanR: aminoglycoside phosphotransferase from Tn5; aph(3')-II (or nptII); confers resistance to neomycin, kanamycin, and G418 (Geneticin®)
   4668..4820    +  CDS            ble (fragment): BLE_KLEPN - Experimental evidence at protein level: Swiss-Prot protein existence level 1. Binding protein with a strong affinity to the bleomycin family of antibiotics. Binds to CL990; an antimitotic-antibiotic compound. From Klebsiella pneumoniae.
   4879..4926    +  polyA_signal   HSV TK poly(A) signal: herpes simplex virus thymidine kinase polyadenylation signal (Cole and Stacy, 1985)
   5017..5033    -  polyA_signal   bGH poly(A) signal (fragment): bovine growth hormone polyadenylation signal
   5255..5843    +  rep_origin     ori: high-copy-number ColE1/pMB1/pBR322/pUC origin of replication
