[The description below was written by a language model from this plasmid's Addgene catalogue record and pLannotate feature annotations shown in this document.]
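Description:
Arp3-TagRFP is a mammalian expression plasmid built on the pTagRFP-N backbone for overexpressing human Arp3 as a red fluorescent fusion protein. The sequenced record is 5,957 nt. Expression is driven by the human cytomegalovirus immediate early enhancer and promoter, followed by a remnant of the multiple cloning site and an open reading frame that the automated annotation identifies as ACTR3, the ATP-binding Arp3 subunit of the Arp2/3 complex that nucleates branched actin networks. The best database match was to the bovine protein, a highly conserved orthologue, while the catalogue gives the species as human. The catalogue's Entrez link points to APOBEC3A, which shares the alias ARP3. This appears to be a mislinked gene entry, since both the feature table and the associated work on ARP2/3 interaction indicate the actin-related protein. TagRFP, a monomeric, mammalian codon-optimised red fluorescent protein derived from Entacmaea quadricolor, lies just downstream of the insert, placing the tag at the C-terminus of Arp3. The transcript is terminated by an SV40 polyadenylation signal. The cloning sites used are not recorded.

The plasmid is propagated in E. coli at high copy number from a ColE1/pUC-type origin and is selected with kanamycin. A single NeoR/KanR (Tn5 aminoglycoside phosphotransferase) gene serves both hosts. A bacterial bla-type promoter drives it in E. coli, and the SV40 enhancer/early promoter with an HSV TK polyadenylation signal drives it in mammalian cells, allowing G418 selection of stable transfectants. An f1 origin is also present and can support single-stranded DNA production. Short fragments annotated as ble, bGH poly(A) and SV40 large T antigen are probably backbone remnants rather than functional elements. The construct suits transient or stable overexpression and live-cell or fixed imaging of Arp3 localisation, for example in studies of actin dynamics and cell invasion.
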