Addgene plasmid #195091: Arp3-TagRFP
Purpose: Gene Overexpression of Human Arp3
Depositing lab: Jukka Westermarck. Publication: SHARPIN S146 phosphorylation mediates ARP2/3 interaction, cancer cell invasion and metastasis. Butt U, Khan MH, Pouwels J, Westermarck J. J Cell Sci. 2022 Oct 15;135(20):jcs260627. doi: 10.1242/jcs.260627. Epub 2022 Oct 13. PubMed 36148554.
Backbone
  Vector backbone: pTagRFP-N
  Vector type: Mammalian Expression
Growth in bacteria
  Bacterial resistance: Kanamycin, 50 μg/mL
  Growth temperature: 37°C
  Growth strain: DH5alpha
  Copy number: High Copy
Gene/Insert
  Gene/Insert name: Arp3
  Species: H. sapiens (human)
  Entrez Gene: APOBEC3A (a.k.a. A3A, ARP3, PHRBN, bK150C2.1)
  Cloning method: Restriction Enzyme; 5′ cloning site Unknown (unknown if destroyed)
Terms and licenses: Academic/Nonprofit Terms; Industry Terms: Not Available to Industry
How to cite: Arp3-TagRFP was a gift from Jukka Westermarck (Addgene plasmid # 195091 ; http://n2t.net/addgene:195091 ; RRID:Addgene_195091)
